>Addgene plasmid #57249 | PS-CFP2-TBRII-N-18 | addgene full sequence | sequence record 209033 | Addgene NGS Result
CGTTACATAACTTACGGTAAATGGCCCGCCTGGCTGACCGCCCAACGACCCCCGCCCATTGACGTCAATA
ATGACGTATGTTCCCATAGTAACGCCAATAGGGACTTTCCATTGACGTCAATGGGTGGAGTATTTACGGT
AAACTGCCCACTTGGCAGTACATCAAGTGTATCATATGCCAAGTACGCCCCCTATTGACGTCAATGACGG
TAAATGGCCCGCCTGGCATTATGCCCAGTACATGACCTTATGGGACTTTCCTACTTGGCAGTACATCTAC
GTATTAGTCATCGCTATTACCATGGTGATGCGGTTTTGGCAGTACATCAATGGGCGTGGATAGCGGTTTG
ACTCACGGGGATTTCCAAGTCTCCACCCCATTGACGTCAATGGGAGTTTGTTTTGGCACCAAAATCAACG
GGACTTTCCAAAATGTCGTAACAACTCCGCCCCATTGACGCAAATGGGCGGTAGGCGTGTACGGTGGGAG
GTCTATATAAGCAGAGCTGGTTTAGTGAACCGTCAGATCCGCTAGCGCCACCATGGGTCGGGGGCTGCTC
AGGGGCCTGTGGCCGCTGCACATCGTCCTGTGGACGCGTATCGCCAGCACGATCCCACCGCACGTTCAGA
AGTCGGATGTGGAAATGGAGGCCCAGAAAGATGAAATCATCTGCCCCAGCTGTAATAGGACTGCCCATCC
ACTGAGACATATTAATAACGACATGATAGTCACTGACAACAACGGTGCAGTCAAGTTTCCACAACTGTGT
AAATTTTGTGATGTGAGATTTTCCACCTGTGACAACCAGAAATCCTGCATGAGCAACTGCAGCATCACCT
CCATCTGTGAGAAGCCACAGGAAGTCTGTGTGGCTGTATGGAGAAAGAATGACGAGAACATAACACTAGA
GACAGTTTGCCATGACCCCAAGCTCCCCTACCATGACTTTATTCTGGAAGATGCTGCTTCTCCAAAGTGC
ATTATGAAGGAAAAAAAAAAGCCTGGTGAGACTTTCTTCATGTGTTCCTGTAGCTCTGATGAGTGCAATG
ACAACATCATCTTCTCAGAAGAATATAACACCAGCAATCCTGACTTGTTGCTAGTCATATTTCAAGTGAC
AGGCATCAGCCTCCTGCCACCACTGGGAGTTGCCATATCTGTCATCATCATCTTCTACTGCTACCGCGTT
AACCGGCAGCAGAAGCTGAGTTCAACCTGGGAAACCGGCAAGACGCGGAAGCTCATGGAGTTCAGCGAGC
ACTGTGCCATCATCCTGGAAGATGACCGCTCTGACATCAGCTCCACGTGTGCCAACAACATCAACCACAA
CACAGAGCTGCTGCCCATTGAGCTGGACACCCTGGTGGGGAAAGGTCGCTTTGCTGAGGTCTATAAGGCC
AAGCTGAAGCAGAACACTTCAGAGCAGTTTGAGACAGTGGCAGTCAAGATCTTTCCCTATGAGGAGTATG
CCTCTTGGAAGACAGAGAAGGACATCTTCTCAGACATCAATCTGAAGCATGAGAACATACTCCAGTTCCT
GACGGCTGAGGAGCGGAAGACGGAGTTGGGGAAACAATACTGGCTGATCACCGCCTTCCACGCCAAGGGC
AACCTACAGGAGTACCTGACGCGGCATGTCATCAGCTGGGAGGACCTGCGCAAGCTGGGCAGCTCCCTCG
CCCGGGGGATTGCTAACCTCCACAGTGATCACACTCCATGTGGGAGGCCCAAGATGCCCATCGTGCACAG
GGACCTCAAGAGCTCCAATATCCTCGTGAAGAACGACCTAACCTGCTGCCTGTGTGACTTTGGGCTTTCC
CTGCGTCTGGACCCTACTCTGTCTGTGGATGACCTGGCTAACAGTGGGCAGGTGGGAACTGCAAGATACA
TGGCTCCAGAAGTCCTAGAATCCAGGATGAATTTGGAGAATGTTGAGTCCTTCAAGCAGACCGATGTCTA
CTCCATGGCTCTGGTGCTCTGGGAAATGACATCTCGCTGTAATGCAGTGGGAGAAGTAAAAGATTATGAG
CCTCCATTTGGTTCCAAGGTGCGGGAGCACCCCTGTGTCGAAAGCATGAAGGACAACGTGTTGAGAGATC
GAGGGCGACCAGAAATTCCCAGCTTCTGGCTCAACCACCAGGGCATCCAGATGGTGTGTGAGACGTTGAC
TGAGTGCTGGGACCACGACCCAGAGGCCCGTCTCACAGCCCAGTGTGTGGCAGAACGCTTCAGTGAGCTG
GAGCATCTGGACAGGCTCTCGGGGAGGAGCTGCTCGGAGGAGAAGATTCCTGAAGACGGCTCCCTAAACA
CTACCAAAAGCAGCGGTGGAGCAAGCGCAGCCAGTGGTAGCGCGGATCCACCGGTCGCCACCATGAGCAA
GGGCGCCGAGCTGTTCACCGGCATCGTGCCCATCCTGATCGAGCTGAATGGCGATGTGAATGGCCACAAG
TTCAGCGTGAGCGGCGAGGGCGAGGGCGATGCCACCTACGGCAAGCTGACCCTGAAGTTCATCTGCACCA
CCGGCAAGCTGCCTGTGCCCTGGCCCACCCTGGTGGCCACCCTGAGCTACGGCGTGCAGTGCTTCTCACG
CTACCCCGATCACATGAAGCAGCACGACTTCTTCAAGAGCGCCATGCCTGAGGGCTACATCCAGGAGCGC
ACCATCTTCTTCGAGGATGACGGCAACTACAAGACGCGCGCCGAGGTGAAGTTCGAGGGCGATACCCTGG
TGAGTCGCATCGAGCTGACCGGCACTGATTTCAAGGAGGATGGCAACATCCTGGGCAATAAGATGGAGTA
CAACTACAACGCCACCAATGTGTACATCGTGGCCGACAAGGCCAGGAATGGCATCAAGGTGAACTTCAAG
GTCCGCCACAACATCAAGGATGGCAGCGTGCAGCTGGCCGACCACTACCAGCAGAATACCCCCATCGGCG
ATGGCCCTGTGCTGCTGCCCGATAACCACTACCTGTCCACCCAGAGCGCCCTGTCCAAGGACCCCAACGA
GAAGCGCGATCACATGATCTACCTCGAGTTCGTGACCGCCGCCGCCATCACCCACGGCATGGATGAGCTG
TACAAGTAAAGCGGCCGCGACTCTAGATCATAATCAGCCATACCACATTTGTAGAGGTTTTACTTGCTTT
AAAAAACCTCCCACACCTCCCCCTGAACCTGAAACATAAAATGAATGCAATTGTTGTTGTTAACTTGTTT
ATTGCAGCTTATAATGGTTACAAATAAAGCAATAGCATCACAAATTTCACAAATAAAGCATTTTTTTCAC
TGCATTCTAGTTGTGGTTTGTCCAAACTCATCAATGTATCTTAAGGCGTAAATTGTAAGCGTTAATATTT
TGTTAAAATTCGCGTTAAATTTTTGTTAAATCAGCTCATTTTTTAACCAATAGGCCGAAATCGGCAAAAT
CCCTTATAAATCAAAAGAATAGACCGAGATAGGGT
[37 nt withheld, positions 3466-3502]
AAAGAACGTGGACTCCAACGTCAAAGG
[49 nt withheld, positions 3530-3578]
T
[91 nt withheld, positions 3580-3670]
G
[124 nt withheld, positions 3672-3795]
CAGGTGGCACTTTTCGGGGAAATGTGCGCGGAACCCCTATTTGTTTATTTTTCTAAATACATTCAAATAT
GTATCCGCTCATGAGACAATAACCCTGATAAATGCTTCAATAATATTGAAAAAGGAAGAGTCCTGAGGCG
GAAAGAACCAGCTGTGGAATGTGTGTCAGTTAGGGTGTGGAAAGTCCCCAGGCTCCCCAGCAGGCAGAAG
TATGCAAAGCATGCATCTCAATTAGTCAGCAACCAGGTGTGGAAAGTCCCCAGGCTCCCCAGCAGGCAGA
AGTATGCAAAGCATGCATCTCAATTAGTCAGCAACCATAGTCCCGCCCCTAACTCCGCCCATCCCGCCCC
TAACTCCGCCCAGTTCCGCCCATTCTCCGCCCCATGGCTGACTAATTTTTTTTATTTATGCAGAGGCCGA
GGCCGCCTCGGCCTCTGAGCTATTCCAGAAGTAGTGAGGAGGCTTTTTTGGAGGCCTAGGCTTTTGCAAA
GATCGATCAAGAGACAGGATGAGGATCGTTTCGCATGATTGAACAAGATGGATTGCACGCAGGTTCTCCG
GCCGCTTGGGTGGAGAGGCTATTCGGCTATGACTGGGCACAACAGACAATCGGCTGCTCTGATGCCGCCG
TGTTCCGGCTGTCAGCGCAGGGGCGCCCGGTTCTTTTTGTCAAGACCGACCTGTCCGGTGCCCTGAATGA
ACTGCAAGACGAGGCAGCGCGGCTATCGTGGCTGGCCACGACGGGCGTTCCTTGCGCAGCTGTGCTCGAC
GTTGTCACTGAAGCGGGAAGGGACTGGCTGCTATTGGGCGAAGTGCCGGGGCAGGATCTCCTGTCATCTC
ACCTTGCTCCTGCCGAGAAAGTATCCATCATGGCTGATGCAATGCGGCGGCTGCATACGCTTGATCCGGC
TACCTGCCCATTCGACCACCAAGCGAAACATCGCATCGAGCGAGCACGTACTCGGATGGAAGCCGGTCTT
GTCGATCAGGATGATCTGGACGAAGAGCATCAGGGGCTCGCGCCAGCCGAACTGTTCGCCAGGCTCAAGG
CGAGCATGCCCGACGGCGAGGATCTCGTCGTGACCCATGGCGATGCCTGCTTGCCGAATATCATGGTGGA
AAATGGCCGCTTTTCTGGATTCATCGACTGTGGCCGGCTGGGTGTGGCGGACCGCTATCAGGACATAGCG
TTGGCTACCCGTGATATTGCTGAAGAGCTTGGCGGCGAATGGGCTGACCGCTTCCTCGTGCTTTACGGTA
TCGCCGCTCCCGATTCGCAGCGCATCGCCTTCTATCGCCTTCTTGACGAGTTCTTCTGAGCGGGACTCTG
GGGTTCGAAATGACCGACCAAGCGACGCCCAACCTGCCATCACGAGATTTCGATTCCACCGCCGCCTTCT
ATGAAAGGTTGGGCTTCGGAATCGTTTTCCGGGACGCCGGCTGGATGATCCTCCAGCGCGGGGATCTCAT
GCTGGAGTTCTTCGCCCACCCTAGGGGGAGGCTAACTGAAACACGGAAGGAGACAATACCGGAAGGAACC
CGCGCTATGACGGCAATAAAAAGACAGAATAAAACGCACGGTGTTGGGTCGTTTGTTCATAAACGCGGGG
TTCGGTCCCAGGGCTGGCACTCTGTCGATACCCCACCGAGACCCCATTGGGGCCAATACGCCCGCGTTTC
TTCCTTTTCCCCACCCCACCCCCCAAGTTCGGGTGAAGGCCCAGGGCTCGCAGCCAACGTCGGGGCGGCA
GGCCCTGCCATAGCCTCAGGTTACTCATATATACTTTAGATTGATTTAAAACTTCATTTTTAATTTAAAA
GGATCTAGGTGAAGATCCTTTTTGATAATCTCATGACCAAAATCCCTTAACGTGAGTTTTCGTTCCACTG
AGCGTCAGACCCCGTAGAAAAGATCAAAGGATCTTCTTGAGATCCTTTTTTTCTGCGCGTAATCTGCTGC
TTGCAAACAAAAAAACCACCGCTACCAGCGGTGGTTTGTTTGCCGGATCAAGAGCTACCAACTCTTTTTC
CGAAGGTAACTGGCTTCAGCAGAGCGCAGATACCAAATACTGTTCTTCTAGTGTAGCCGTAGTTAGGCCA
CCACTTCAAGAACTCTGTAGCACCGCCTACATACCTCGCTCTGCTAATCCTGTTACCAGTGGCTGCTGCC
AGTGGCGATAAGTCGTGTCTTACCGGGTTGGACTCAAGACGATAGTTACCGGATAAGGCGCAGCGGTCGG
GCTGAACGGGGGGTTCGTGCACACAGCCCAGCTTGGAGCGAACGACCTACACCGAACTGAGATACCTACA
GCGTGAGCTATGAGAAAGCGCCACGCTTCCCGAAGGGAGAAAGGCGGACAGGTATCCGGTAAGCGGCAGG
GTCGGAACAGGAGAGCGCACGAGGGAGCTTCCAGGGGGAAACGCCTGGTATCTTTATAGTCCTGTCGGGT
TTCGCCACCTCTGACTTGAGCGTCGATTTTTGTGATGCTCGTCAGGGGGGCGGAGCCTATGGAAAAACGC
CAGCAACGCGGCCTTTTTACGGTTCCTGGCCTTTTGCTGGCCTTTTGCTCACATGTTCTTTCCTGCGTTA
TCCCCTGATTCTGTGGATAACCGTATTACCGCCATGCATTAGTTATTAATAGTAATCAATTACGGGGTCA
TTAGTTCATAGCCCATATATGGAGTTCCG
Features (pLannotate 1.2.2; 15 found; start..end, strand, type, name):
      1..304     +  enhancer       CMV enhancer: human cytomegalovirus immediate early enhancer
    305..508     +  promoter       CMV promoter: human cytomegalovirus (CMV) immediate early promoter
    543..2318    +  CDS            Tgfbr2: TGFR2_MOUSE - Experimental evidence at protein level: Swiss-Prot protein existence level 1. Transmembrane serine/threonine kinase forming with the TGF- beta type I serine/threonine kinase receptor, TGFBR1, the non- promiscuous receptor for the TGF-beta cytokines TGFB1, TGFB2 and TGFB3. Transduces the TGFB1, TGFB2 and TGFB3 signal from the cell surface to the cytoplasm and is thus regulating a plethora of physiological and pathological processes including cell cycle arrest in epithelial and hematopoietic cells, control of mesenchymal cell proliferation and differentiation, wound healing, extrac
   2373..3089    +  CDS            PS-CFP2: photoswitchable cyan-to-green fluorescent protein mammalian codon-optimized
   3106..3189    +  CDS            large T antigen (fragment): large T antigen from SV40 (simian virus 40)
   3212..3333    +  polyA_signal   SV40 poly(A) signal: SV40 polyadenylation signal
   3367..3795    -  rep_origin     f1 ori (sequence partly withheld): f1 bacteriophage origin of replication; arrow indicates direction of (+) strand synthesis
   3822..3926    +  promoter       AmpR promoter: bla
   3928..4285    +  promoter       SV40 promoter: SV40 enhancer and early promoter
   4320..5114    +  CDS            NeoR/KanR: aminoglycoside phosphotransferase from Tn5; aph(3')-II (or nptII); confers resistance to neomycin, kanamycin, and G418 (Geneticin®)
   5135..5287    +  CDS            ble (fragment): BLE_KLEPN - Experimental evidence at protein level: Swiss-Prot protein existence level 1. Binding protein with a strong affinity to the bleomycin family of antibiotics. Binds to CL990; an antimitotic-antibiotic compound. From Klebsiella pneumoniae.
   5346..5393    +  polyA_signal   HSV TK poly(A) signal: herpes simplex virus thymidine kinase polyadenylation signal (Cole and Stacy, 1985)
   5484..5500    -  polyA_signal   bGH poly(A) signal (fragment): bovine growth hormone polyadenylation signal
   5722..6310    +  rep_origin     ori: high-copy-number ColE1/pMB1/pBR322/pUC origin of replication
   6425..6484    +  enhancer       CMV enhancer (fragment): human cytomegalovirus immediate early enhancer
