[The description below was written by a language model from this plasmid's Addgene catalogue record and pLannotate feature annotations shown in this document.]
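Description:
PS-CFP2-TBRII-N-18 is a mammalian expression plasmid built on the PS-CFP2-N1 backbone, an N1-style fluorescent-protein fusion vector. It is maintained in E. coli at high copy through a ColE1/pUC-type origin and also carries an f1 phage origin. A single NeoR/KanR (Tn5 aminoglycoside phosphotransferase) gene serves both hosts. The bacterial bla promoter drives it for kanamycin selection, and the adjacent SV40 enhancer/early promoter, with an HSV TK polyadenylation signal downstream, drives it in mammalian cells for G418 selection of stable transfectants. The short large T antigen, ble and bGH poly(A) fragments in the annotation are partial matches within backbone sequence, not functional elements.

The expression cassette uses the human CMV immediate-early enhancer and promoter to drive the TGF-beta type II receptor (TBRII/TGFBR2). This is a transmembrane serine/threonine kinase that pairs with the type I receptor to transduce TGF-beta signals. It is fused at its C terminus to PS-CFP2, and transcription ends at an SV40 polyadenylation signal. A short gap between the two coding features is consistent with a linker, which the "18" in the name may denote, although the record does not say so. The catalogue lists the insert as human, whereas the automated annotation matched the coding sequence to the mouse Tgfbr2 protein entry. The species of origin is therefore worth confirming against the sequence.

PS-CFP2 is a mammalian codon-optimized photoswitchable protein that converts from cyan to green. The two recorded excitation/emission pairs (400/468 and 490/511 nm) correspond to these states. The plasmid suits live-cell imaging and photoconversion-based tracking of receptor localization and movement. The depositor lists the expected localization as focal adhesions.
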