Addgene plasmid #57249: PS-CFP2-TBRII-N-18
Purpose: Localization: Focal Adhesions, Excitation: 400 / 490, Emission: 468 / 511
Depositing lab: Michael Davidson. Depositing organization: Florida State University, Tallahassee.
Backbone
  Vector backbone: PS-CFP2-N1
  Backbone size w/o insert (bp): 4750
  Vector type: Mammalian Expression
  Selectable markers: Neomycin (select with G418)
Growth in bacteria
  Bacterial resistance: Kanamycin, 50 μg/mL
  Growth temperature: 37°C
  Growth strain: DH5alpha
  Copy number: High Copy
Gene/Insert
  Gene/Insert name: TBRII (alt name: TGFBR2)
  Species: H. sapiens (human)
  Entrez Gene: TGFBR2 (a.k.a. AAT3, FAA3, LDS1B, LDS2, LDS2B, MFS2, RIIC, TAAD2, TBR-ii, TBRII, TGFR-2, TGFbeta-RII, tbetaR-II)
  Promoter: CMV
  Tag / fusion protein: PS-CFP2 (C terminal on backbone)
  Cloning method: Unknown
  Sequencing primers: 5′ CMV-F; 3′ SV40pA-R
Terms and licenses: Academic/Nonprofit Terms; Industry Terms
Depositor comments: . Excitation = 400 / 490; Emission = 468 / 511
How to cite: PS-CFP2-TBRII-N-18 was a gift from Michael Davidson (Addgene plasmid # 57249 ; http://n2t.net/addgene:57249 ; RRID:Addgene_57249)
