>Addgene plasmid #57249 | PS-CFP2-TBRII-N-18 | depositor partial sequence | sequence record 88386 | insert sequence
CGTCAGATCCGCTAGCGCCACCATGGGTCGGGGGCTGCTCAGGGGCCTGTGGCCGCTGCACATCGTCCTG
TGGACGCGTATCGCCAGCACGATCCCACCGCACGTTCAGAAGTCGGATGTGGAAATGGAGGCCCAGAAAG
ATGAAATCATCTGCCCCAGCTGTAATAGGACTGCCCATCCACTGAGACATATTAATAACGACATGATAGT
CACTGACAACAACGGTGCAGTCAAGTTTCCACAACTGTGTAAATTTTGTGATGTGAGATTTTCCACCTGT
GACAACCAGAAATCCTGCATGAGCAACTGCAGCATCACCTCCATCTGTGAGAAGCCACAGGAAGTCTGTG
TGGCTGTATGGAGAAAGAATGACGAGAACATAACACTAGAGACAGTTTGCCATGACCCCAAGCTCCCCTA
CCATGACTTTATTCTGGAAGATGCTGCTTCTCCAAAGTGCATTATGAAGGAAAAAAAAAAGCCTGGTGAG
ACTTTCTTCATGTGTTCCTGTAGCTCTGATGAGTGCAATGACAACATCATCTTCTCAGAAGAATATAACA
CCAGCAATCCTGACTTGTTGCTAGTCATATTTCAAGTGACAGGCATCAGCCTCCTGCCACCACTGGGAGT
TGCCATATCTGTCATCATCATCTTCTACTGCTACCGCGTTAACCGGCAGCAGAAGCTGAGTTCAACCTGG
GAAACCGGCAAGACGCGGAAGCTCATGGAGTTCAGCGAGCACTGTGCCATCATCCTGGAAGATGACCGCT
CTGACATCAGCTCCACGTGTGCCAACAACATCAACCACAACACAGAGCTGCTGCCCATTGAGCTGGACAC
CCTGGTGGGGAAAGGTCGCTTTGCTGAGGTCTATAAGGCCAAGCTGAAGCAGAACACTTCAGAGCAGTTT
GAGACAGTGGCAGTCAAGATCTTTCCCTATGAGGAGTATGCCTCTTGGAAGACAGAGAAGGACATCTTCT
CAGACATCAATCTGAAGCATGAGAACATACTCCAGTTCCTGACGGCTGAGGAGCGGAAGACGGAGTTGGG
GAAACAATACTGGCTGATCACCGCCTTCCACGCCAAGGGCAACCTACAGGAGTACCTGACGCGGCATGTC
ATCAGCTGGGAGGACCTGCGCAAGCTGGGCAGCTCCCTCGCCCGGGGGATTGCTAACCTCCACAGTGATC
ACACTCCATGTGGGAGGCCCAAGATGCCCATCGTGCACAGGGACCTCAAGAGCTCCAATATCCTCGTGAA
GAACGACCTAACCTGCTGCCTGTGTGACTTTGGGCTTTCCCTGCGTCTGGACCCTACTCTGTCTGTGGAT
GACCTGGCTAACAGTGGGCAGGTGGGAACTGCAAGATACATGGCTCCAGAAGTCCTAGAATCCAGGATGA
ATTTGGAGAATGTTGAGTCCTTCAAGCAGACCGATGTCTACTCCATGGCTCTGGTGCTCTGGGAAATGAC
ATCTCGCTGTAATGCAGTGGGAGAAGTAAAAGATTATGAGCCTCCATTTGGTTCCAAGGTGCGGGAGCAC
CCCTGTGTCGAAAGCATGAAGGACAACGTGTTGAGAGATCGAGGGCGACCAGAAATTCCCAGCTTCTGGC
TCAACCACCAGGGCATCCAGATGGTGTGTGAGACGTTGACTGAGTGCTGGGACCACGACCCAGAGGCCCG
TCTCACAGCCCAGTGTGTGGCAGAACGCTTCAGTGAGCTGGAGCATCTGGACAGGCTCTCGGGGAGGAGC
TGCTCGGAGGAGAAGATTCCTGAAGACGGCTCCCTAAACACTACCAAAAGCAGCGGTGGAGCAAGCGCAG
CCAGTGGTAGCGCGGATCCACCGGTCGCCACCATGAGCAAGGGCGCCGAGCTGTTCACCGGCATCGTGCC
CATCCTGATCGAGCTGAATGGCGATGTGAATGGCCACAAGTTCAGCGTGAGCGGCGAGGGCGAGGGCGAT
GCCACCTACGGCAAGCTGACCCTGAAGTTCATCTGCACCACCGGCAAGCTGCCTGTGCCCTGGCCCACCC
TGGTGGCCACCCTGAGCTACGGCGTGCAGTGCTTCTCACGCTACCCCGATCACATGAAGCAGCACGACTT
CTTCAAGAGCGCCATGCCTGAGGGCTACATCCAGGAGCGCACCATCTTCTTCGAGGATGACGGCAACTAC
AAGACGCGCGCCGAGGTGAAGTTCGAGGGCGATACCCTGGTGAGTCGCATCGAGCTGACCGGCACTGATT
TCAAGGAGGATGGCAACATCCTGGGCAATAAGATGGAGTACAACTACAACGCCACCAATGTGTACATCGT
GGCCGACAAGGCCAGGAATGGCATCAAGGTGAACTTCAAGGTCCGCCACAACATCAAGGATGGCAGCGTG
CAGCTGGCCGACCACTACCAGCAGAATACCCCCATCGGCGATGGCCCTGTGCTGCTGCCCGATAACCACT
ACCTGTCCACCCAGAGCGCCCTGTCCAAGGACCCCAACGAGAAGCGCGATCACATGATCTACCTCGAGTT
CGTGACCGCCGCCGCCATCACCCACGGCATGGATGAGCTGTACAAGTAAAGCGGCCGCGACTCTAGATCA
TAATCAGCCATACCACATT
